Addgene plasmid #189861: p1X-UASTattB
Purpose: (Empty Backbone) Fly cloning and transformation
Depositing lab: Jung Hwan Kim. Depositing organization: University of Nevada, Reno. Publication: Generation and validation of pX-UASTattB for dose-dependent misexpression studies in Drosophila. Singh M, Kim JH. MicroPubl Biol. 2022 Aug 12;2022. doi: 10.17912/micropub.biology.000626. eCollection 2022. PubMed 36039330.
Backbone
  Vector backbone: pUASTattB
  Backbone size (bp): 8489
  Modifications to backbone: 5 copies of UAS sequence replaced with 1 copy of UAS
  Vector type: Insect Expression
Growth in bacteria
  Bacterial resistance: Ampicillin, 100 μg/mL
  Growth temperature: 37°C
  Growth strain: DH5alpha
  Copy number: High Copy
Gene/Insert
  Cloning method: Restriction Enzyme
  Sequencing primers: 5′ atttcactggaactaggctagc; 3′ catcatgatggaccagatgg
Terms and licenses: Academic/Nonprofit Terms; Industry Terms: Not Available to Industry
How to cite: p1X-UASTattB was a gift from Jung Hwan Kim (Addgene plasmid # 189861 ; http://n2t.net/addgene:189861 ; RRID:Addgene_189861)
