[The description below was written by a language model from this plasmid's Addgene catalogue record and pLannotate feature annotations shown in this document.]
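Description:
p1X-UASTattB is an empty Drosophila expression and transformation backbone derived from pUASTattB, in which the usual five tandem Gal4-binding UAS repeats have been replaced by a single copy. In bacteria it is maintained as a high-copy plasmid through a ColE1/pUC-type origin and selected with ampicillin via the β-lactamase gene. An f1 origin and remnants of a lacZα/lac promoter region flanked by T3 and T7 promoters are carried over from the cloning-vector ancestry. The catalogue lists the parental backbone at 8,489 bp, while the sequenced record is 8,373 nt, consistent with the shortened UAS region.

The expression cassette consists of the single UAS element (annotated as a fragment of the 5X UAS), followed by the Drosophila hsp70 promoter. Between this promoter and the SV40-derived 3′ region is a short unannotated interval, presumably where genes of interest are inserted by restriction cloning, although the record does not annotate a cloning site. The 3′ region contains the small t intron and the SV40 polyadenylation signal. The small t, large T and NLS "CDS" hits in this region are fragments of that SV40 terminator segment, not expressed payloads. A φC31 attB site allows integrase-mediated, site-specific insertion into attP landing sites in the fly genome, and the mini-white gene provides an eye-colour marker for identifying transformants. A single loxP site lies between mini-white and the UAS.

Because transcription depends on Gal4 binding, reducing the UAS copy number is expected to lower transgene output compared with the standard 5X vector. The associated publication describes the pX-UASTattB vectors as tools for dose-dependent Gal4/UAS misexpression studies in Drosophila.
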