Features (pLannotate 1.2.2; 22 found; start..end, strand, type, name):
     32..50      -  promoter       T3 promoter: promoter for bacteriophage T3 RNA polymerase
     95..111     -  protein_bind   lac operator: The lac repressor binds to the lac operator to inhibit transcription in E. coli. This inhibition can be relieved by adding lactose or isopropyl-β-D-thiogalactopyranoside (IPTG). lac repressor encoded by lacI
    119..149     -  promoter       lac promoter: promoter for the E. coli lac operon
    164..185     -  protein_bind   CAP binding site: CAP binding activates transcription in the presence of cAMP. E. coli catabolite activator protein
    198..290     -  CDS            lacI (fragment): lac repressor; lacI; The lac repressor binds to the lac operator to inhibit transcription in E. coli. This inhibition can be relieved by adding lactose or isopropyl-β-D-thiogalactopyranoside (IPTG).
    473..1061    -  rep_origin     ori: high-copy-number ColE1/pMB1/pBR322/pUC origin of replication
   1232..2092    -  CDS            AmpR: β-lactamase; bla; confers resistance to ampicillin, carbenicillin, and related antibiotics
   2093..2197    -  promoter       AmpR promoter: bla
   2250..2678    -  rep_origin     f1 ori (sequence partly withheld): f1 bacteriophage origin of replication; arrow indicates direction of (+) strand synthesis
   2683..2840    -  CDS            lacZα (fragment): LacZα fragment of β-galactosidase; lacZ fragment
   2843..2861    +  promoter       T7 promoter: promoter for bacteriophage T7 RNA polymerase
   2886..7005    +  gene           mini-white: white; This modified version of the white gene lacks part of the first intron.
   7012..7045    -  protein_bind   loxP: Cre-mediated recombination occurs in the 8-bp core sequence (GCATACAT). Cre recombinase
   7064..7087    +  protein_bind   5X UAS (fragment): five tandem copies of the "ScaI site" 17-mer CGGAGTACTGTCCTCCG, an upstream activating sequence (UAS) that efficiently binds yeast Gal4 (Webster et al., 1988; Pfeiffer et al., 2010) GAL4
   7101..7339    +  promoter       hsp70 promoter: Drosophila melanogaster hsp70Bb promoter
   7391..7465    +  CDS            small t antigen (fragment): SV40 (simian virus 40) small t antigen
   7467..7532    +  intron         small t intron: SV40 (simian virus 40) small t antigen intron
   7662..7682    +  CDS            SV40 NLS: nuclear localization signal of SV40 (simian virus 40) large T antigen
   7689..7823    +  CDS            LT_POVHA (fragment): Protein inferred from homology: Swiss-Prot protein existence level 3. Isoform large T antigen is a key early protein essential for both driving viral replication and inducing cellular transformation. Plays a role in viral genome replication by driving entry of quiescent cells into the cell cycle and by autoregulating the synthesis of viral early mRNA. Displays highly oncogenic activities by corrupting the host cellular checkpoint mechanisms that guard cell division and the transcription, replication, and repair of DNA. Participates in the modulation of cellular gene expression preceeding viral
   7848..7931    +  CDS            large T antigen (fragment): large T antigen from SV40 (simian virus 40)
   7954..8088    +  polyA_signal   SV40 poly(A) signal: SV40 polyadenylation signal
   8117..8186    +  protein_bind   attB: attB site for the φC31 integrase (Groth et al., 2000) phage φC31 integrase
>Addgene plasmid #189861 | p1X-UASTattB | addgene full sequence | sequence record 374378 | Addgene NGS Result
TGTCGACACTAGTTCTAGCCAGCTTTTGTTCCCTTTAGTGAGGGTTAATTTCGAGCTTGGCGTAATCATG
GTCATAGCTGTTTCCTGTGTGAAATTGTTATCCGCTCACAATTCCACACAACATACGAGCCGGAAGCATA
AAGTGTAAAGCCTGGGGTGCCTAATGAGTGAGCTAACTCACATTAATTGCGTTGCGCTCACTGCCCGCTT
TCCAGTCGGGAAACCTGTCGTGCCAGCTGCATTAATGAATCGGCCAACGCGCGGGGAGAGGCGGTTTGCG
TATTGGGCGCTCTTCCGCTTCCTCGCTCACTGACTCGCTGCGCTCGGTCGTTCGGCTGCGGCGAGCGGTA
TCAGCTCACTCAAAGGCGGTAATACGGTTATCCACAGAATCAGGGGATAACGCAGGAAAGAACATGTGAG
CAAAAGGCCAGCAAAAGGCCAGGAACCGTAAAAAGGCCGCGTTGCTGGCGTTTTTCCATAGGCTCCGCCC
CCCTGACGAGCATCACAAAAATCGACGCTCAAGTCAGAGGTGGCGAAACCCGACAGGACTATAAAGATAC
CAGGCGTTTCCCCCTGGAAGCTCCCTCGTGCGCTCTCCTGTTCCGACCCTGCCGCTTACCGGATACCTGT
CCGCCTTTCTCCCTTCGGGAAGCGTGGCGCTTTCTCATAGCTCACGCTGTAGGTATCTCAGTTCGGTGTA
GGTCGTTCGCTCCAAGCTGGGCTGTGTGCACGAACCCCCCGTTCAGCCCGACCGCTGCGCCTTATCCGGT
AACTATCGTCTTGAGTCCAACCCGGTAAGACACGACTTATCGCCACTGGCAGCAGCCACTGGTAACAGGA
TTAGCAGAGCGAGGTATGTAGGCGGTGCTACAGAGTTCTTGAAGTGGTGGCCTAACTACGGCTACACTAG
AAGAACAGTATTTGGTATCTGCGCTCTGCTGAAGCCAGTTACCTTCGGAAAAAGAGTTGGTAGCTCTTGA
TCCGGCAAACAAACCACCGCTGGTAGCGGTGGTTTTTTTGTTTGCAAGCAGCAGATTACGCGCAGAAAAA
AAGGATCTCAAGAAGATCCTTTGATCTTTTCTACGGGGTCTGACGCTCAGTGGAACGAAAACTCACGTTA
AGGGATTTTGGTCATGAGATTATCAAAAAGGATCTTCACCTAGATCCTTTTAAATTAAAAATGAAGTTTT
AAATCAATCTAAAGTATATATGAGTAAACTTGGTCTGACAGTTACCAATGCTTAATCAGTGAGGCACCTA
TCTCAGCGATCTGTCTATTTCGTTCATCCATAGTTGCCTGACTCCCCGTCGTGTAGATAACTACGATACG
GGAGGGCTTACCATCTGGCCCCAGTGCTGCAATGATACCGCGAGACCCACGCTCACCGGCTCCAGATTTA
TCAGCAATAAACCAGCCAGCCGGAAGGGCCGAGCGCAGAAGTGGTCCTGCAACTTTATCCGCCTCCATCC
AGTCTATTAATTGTTGCCGGGAAGCTAGAGTAAGTAGTTCGCCAGTTAATAGTTTGCGCAACGTTGTTGC
CATTGCTACAGGCATCGTGGTGTCACGCTCGTCGTTTGGTATGGCTTCATTCAGCTCCGGTTCCCAACGA
TCAAGGCGAGTTACATGATCCCCCATGTTGTGCAAAAAAGCGGTTAGCTCCTTCGGTCCTCCGATCGTTG
TCAGAAGTAAGTTGGCCGCAGTGTTATCACTCATGGTTATGGCAGCACTGCATAATTCTCTTACTGTCAT
GCCATCCGTAAGATGCTTTTCTGTGACTGGTGAGTACTCAACCAAGTCATTCTGAGAATAGTGTATGCGG
CGACCGAGTTGCTCTTGCCCGGCGTCAATACGGGATAATACCGCGCCACATAGCAGAACTTTAAAAGTGC
TCATCATTGGAAAACGTTCTTCGGGGCGAAAACTCTCAAGGATCTTACCGCTGTTGAGATCCAGTTCGAT
GTAACCCACTCGTGCACCCAACTGATCTTCAGCATCTTTTACTTTCACCAGCGTTTCTGGGTGAGCAAAA
ACAGGAAGGCAAAATGCCGCAAAAAAGGGAATAAGGGCGACACGGAAATGTTGAATACTCATACTCTTCC
TTTTTCAATATTATTGAAGCATTTATCAGGGTTATTGTCTCATGAGCGGATACATATTTGAATGTATTTA
GAAAAATAAACAAATAGGGGTTCCGCGCACATTTCCCCGAAAAGTGCCACCTAAATTGTAAGCGTTAATA
TTTTGTTAAAATTCGCGTTAAATTTTTGTTAAATCAGCTCATTTTTTAACCAATAGGCCGAAATCGGCAA
AATCCCTTATAAATCAAAAGAATAGACCGAGATAGGGT
[37 nt withheld, positions 2349-2385]
AAAGAACGTGGACTCCAACGTCAAAGG
[49 nt withheld, positions 2413-2461]
T
[91 nt withheld, positions 2463-2553]
G
[124 nt withheld, positions 2555-2678]
CCCATTCGCCATTCAGGCTGCGCAACTGTTGGGAAGGGCGATCGGTGCGGGCCTCTTCGCTATTACGCCA
GCTGGCGAAAGGGGGATGTGCTGCAAGGCGATTAAGTTGGGTAACGCCAGGGTTTTCCCAGTCACGACGT
TGTAAAACGACGGCCAGTGAATTGTAATACGACTCACTATAGGGCGAATTGGGTACGTACCGGGCCCCTA
GTATGTATGTAAGTTAATAAAACCCATTTTTGCGGAAAGTAGATAAAAAAAACATTTTTTTTTTTTACTG
CACTGGATATCATTGAACTTATCTGATCAGTTTTAAATTTACTTCGATCCAAGGGTATTTGATGTACCAG
GTTCTTTCGATTACCTCTCACTCAAAATGACATTCCACTCAAAGTCAGCGCTGTTTGCCTCCTTCTCTGT
CCACAGAAATATCGCCGTCTCTTTCGCCGCTGCGTCCGCTATCTCTTTCGCCACCGTTTGTAGCGTTACG
TAGCGTCAATGTCCGCCTTCAGTTGCATTTTGTCAGCGGTTTCGTGACGAAGCTCCAAGCGGTTTACGCC
ATCAATTAAACACAAAGTGCTGTGCCAAAACTCCTCTCGCTTCTTATTTTTGTTTGTTTTTTGAGTGATT
GGGGTGGTGATTGGTTTTGGGTGGGTAAGCAGGGGAAAGTGTGAAAAATCCCGGCAATGGGCCAAGAGGA
TCAGGAGCTATTAATTCGCGGAGGCAGCAAACACCCATCTGCCGAGCATCTGAACAATGTGAGTAGTACA
TGTGCATACATCTTAAGTTCACTTGATCTATAGGAACTGCGATTGCAACATCAAATTGTCTGCGGCGTGA
GAACTGCGACCCACAAAAATCCCAAACCGCAATTGCACAAACAAATAGTGACACGAAACAGATTATTCTG
GTAGCTGTTCTCGCTATATAAGACAATTTTTGAGATCATATCATGATCAAGACATCTAAAGGCATTCATT
TTCGACTATATTCTTTTTTACAAAAAATATAACAACCAGATATTTTAAGCTGATCCTAGATGCACAAAAA
ATAAATAAAAGTATAAACCTACTTCGTAGGATACTTCGGGGTACTTTTTGTTCGGGGTTAGATGAGCATA
ACGCTTGTAGTTGATATTTGAGATCCCCTATCATTGCAGGGTGACAGCGGAGCGGCTTCGCAGAGCTGCA
TTAACCAGGGCTTCGGGCAGGCCAAAAACTACGGCACGCTCCGGCCACCCAGTCCGCCGGAGGACTCCGG
TTCAGGGAGCGGCCAACTAGCCGAGAACCTCACCTATGCCTGGCACAATATGGACATCTTTGGGGCGGTC
AATCAGCCGGGCTCCGGATGGCGGCAGCTGGTCAACCGGACACGCGGACTATTCTGCAACGAGCGACACA
TACCGGCGCCCAGGAAACATTTGCTCAAGAACGGTGAGTTTCTATTCGCAGTCGGCTGATCTGTGTGAAA
TCTTAATAAAGGGTCCAATTACCAATTTGAAACTCAGTTTGCGGCGTGGCCTATCCGGGCGAACTTTTGG
CCGTGATGGGCAGTTCCGGTGCCGGAAAGACGACCCTGCTGAATGCCCTTGCCTTTCGATCGCCGCAGGG
CATCCAAGTATCGCCATCCGGGATGCGACTGCTCAATGGCCAACCTGTGGACGCCAAGGAGATGCAGGCC
AGGTGCGCCTATGTCCAGCAGGATGACCTCTTTATCGGCTCCCTAACGGCCAGGGAACACCTGATTTTCC
AAGCCATGGTGCGGATGCCACGACATCTGACCTATCGGCAGCGAGTGGCCCGCGTGGATCAGGTGATCCA
GGAGCTTTCGCTCAGCAAATGTCAGCACACGATCATCGGTGTGCCCGGCAGGGTGAAAGGTCTGTCCGGC
GGAGAAAGGAAGCGTCTGGCATTCGCCTCCGAGGCTCTAACCGATCCGCCGCTTCTGATCTGCGATGAGC
CCACCTCCGGACTGGACTCCTTTACCGCCCACAGCGTCGTCCAGGTGCTGAAGAAGCTGTCGCAGAAGGG
CAAGACCGTCATCCTGACCATTCATCAGCCGTCTTCCGAGCTGTTTGAGCTCTTTGACAAGATCCTTCTG
ATGGCCGAGGGCAGGGTAGCTTTCTTGGGCACTCCCAGCGAAGCCGTCGACTTCTTTTCCTAGTGAGTTC
GATGTGTTTATTAAGGGTATCTAGTATTACATAACATCTCAACTCCTATCCAGCGTGGGTGCCCAGTGTC
CTACCAACTACAATCCGGCGGACTTTTACGTACAGGTGTTGGCCGTTGTGCCCGGACGGGAGATCGAGTC
CCGTGATCGGATCGCCAAGATATGCGACAATTTTGCCATTAGCAAAGTAGCCCGGGATATGGAGCAGTTG
TTGGCCACCAAAAATCTGGAGAAGCCACTGGAGCAGCCGGAGAATGGGTACACCTACAAGGCCACCTGGT
TCATGCAGTTCCGGGCGGTCCTGTGGCGATCCTGGCTGTCGGTGCTCAAGGAACCACTCCTCGTAAAAGT
GCGACTTATTCAGACAACGGTGAGTGGTTCCAGTGGAAACAAATGATATAACGCTTACAATTCTTGGAAA
CAAATTCGCTAGATTTTAGATAGAATTGCCTGATTCCACACCCTTCTTAGTTTTTTTCAATGAGATGTAT
AGTTTATAGTTTTGCAGAAGATAAATAAATTTCATTTAACTCGCGAATATTAATGAGATGCGAGTAACAT
TTTAATTTGCAGATGGTTGCCATCTTGATTGGCCTCATCTTTTTGGGCCAACAACTCACGCAAGTGGGTG
TGATGAATATCAACGGAGCCATCTTCCTCTTCCTGACCAACATGACCTTTCAAAACGTCTTTGCCACGAT
AAATGTAAGTCATGTTTAGAATACATTTGCATTTCAATAATTTACTAACTTTCTAATGAATCGATTCGAT
TTAGGTGTTCACCTCAGAGCTGCCAGTTTTTATGAGGGAGGCCCGAAGTCGACTTTATCGCTGTGACACA
TACTTTCTGGGCAAAACGATTGCCGAATTGCCGCTTTTTCTCACAGTGCCACTGGTCTTCACGGCGATTG
CCTATCCGATGATCGGACTGCGGGCCGGAGTGCTGCACTTCTTCAACTGCCTGGCGCTGGTCACTCTGGT
GGCCAATGTGTCAACGTCCTTCGGATATCTAATATCCTGCGCCAGCTCCTCGACCTCGATGGCGCTGTCT
GTGGGTCCGCCGGTTATCATACCATTCCTGCTCTTTGGCGGCTTCTTCTTGAACTCGGGCTCGGTGCCAG
TATACCTCAAATGGTTGTCGTACCTCTCATGGTTCCGTTACGCCAACGAGGGTCTGCTGATTAACCAATG
GGCGGACGTGGAGCCGGGCGAAATTAGCTGCACATCGTCGAACACCACGTGCCCCAGTTCGGGCAAGGTC
ATCCTGGAGACGCTTAACTTCTCCGCCGCCGATCTGCCGCTGGACTACGTGGGTCTGGCCATTCTCATCG
TGAGCTTCCGGGTGCTCGCATATCTGGCTCTAAGACTTCGGGCCCGACGCAAGGAGTAGCCGACATATAT
CCGAAATAACTGCTTGTTTTTTTTTTTTACCATTATTACCATCGTGTTTACTGTTTATTGCCCCCTCAAA
AAGCTAATGTAATTATATTTGTGCCAATAAAAACAAGATATGACCTATAGAATACAAGTATTTCCCCTTC
GAACATCCCCACAAGTAGACTTTGGATTTGTCTTCTAACCAAAAGACTTACACACCTGCATACCTTACAT
CAAAAACTCGTTTATCGCTACATAAAACACCGGGATATATTTTTTATATACATACTTTTCAAATCGCGCG
CCCTCTTCATAATTCACCTCCACCACACCACGTTTCGTAGTTGCTCTTTCGCTGTCTCCCACCCGCTCTC
CGCAACACATTCACCTTTTGTTCGACGACCTTGGAGCGACTGTCGTTAGTTCCGCGCGATTCGGTTCGCT
CAAATGGTTCCGAGTGGTTCATTTCGTCTCAATAGAAATTAGTAATAAATATTTGTATGTACAATTTATT
TGCTCCAATATATTTGTATATATTTCCCTCACAGCTATATTTATTCTAATTTAATATTATGACTTTTTAA
GGTAATTTTTTGTGACCTGTTCGGAGTGATTAGCGTTACAATTTGAACTGAAAGTGACATCCAGTGTTTG
TTCCTTGTGTAGATGCATCTCAAAAAAATGGTGGGCATAATAGTGTTGTTTATATATATCAAAAATAACA
ACTATAATAATAAGAATACATTTAATTTAGAAAATGCTTGGATTTCACTGGAACTAGGCTAGCATAACTT
CGTATAATGTATGCTATACGAAGTTATGCTAGCGGATCCAAGCTTCGGAGTACTGTCCTCCGAGCGGAGA
CTCTAGCGAGCGCCGGAGTATAAATAGAGGCGCTTCGTCTACGGAGCGACAATTCAATTCAAACAAGCAA
AGTGAACACGTCGCTAAGCGAAAGCTAAGCAAATAAACAAGCGCAGCTGAACAAGCTAAACAATCTGCAG
TAAAGTGCAAGTTAAAGTGAATCAATTAAAAGTAACCAGCAACCAAGTAAATCAACTGCAACTACTGAAA
TCTGCCAAGAAGTAATTATTGAATACAAGAAGAGAACTCTGAATAGAATTCGTTAACAGATCTGCGGCCG
CGGCTCGAGGGTACCTCTAGAGGATCTTTGTGAAGGAACCTTACTTCTGTGGTGTGACATAATTGGACAA
ACTACCTACAGAGATTTAAAGCTCTAAGGTAAATATAAAATTTTTAAGTGTATAATGTGTTAAACTACTG
ATTCTAATTGTTTGTGTATTTTAGATTCCAACCTATGGAACTGATGAATGGGAGCAGTGGTGGAATGCCT
TTAATGAGGAAAACCTGTTTTGCTCAGAAGAAATGCCATCTAGTGATGATGAGGCTACTGCTGACTCTCA
ACATTCTACTCCTCCAAAAAAGAAGAGAAAGGTAGAAGACCCCAAGGACTTTCCTTCAGAATTGCTAAGT
TTTTTGAGTCATGCTGTGTTTAGTAATAGAACTCTTGCTTGCTTTGCTATTTACACCACAAAGGAAAAAG
CTGCACTGCTATACAAGAAAATTATGGAAAAATATTTGATGTATAGTGCCTTGACTAGAGATCATAATCA
GCCATACCACATTTGTAGAGGTTTTACTTGCTTTAAAAAACCTCCCACACCTCCCCCTGAACCTGAAACA
TAAAATGAATGCAATTGTTGTTGTTAACTTGTTTATTGCAGCTTATAATGGTTACAAATAAAGCAATAGC
ATCACAAATTTCACAAATAAAGCATTTTTTTCACTGCATTCTAGTTGTGGTTTGTCCAAACTCATCAATG
TATCTTATCATGTCTGGATCCACTAGTGTCGACGATGTAGGTCACGGTCTCGAAGCCGCGGTGCGGGTGC
CAGGGCGTGCCCTTGGGCTCCCCGGGCGCGTACTCCACCTCACCCATCTGGTCCATCATGATGAACGGGT
CGAGGTGGCGGTAGTTGATCCCGGCGAACGCGCGGCGCACCGGGAAGCCCTCGCCCTCGAAACCGCTGGG
CGCGGTGGTCACGGTGAGCACGGGACGTGCGACGGCGTCGGCGGGTGCGGATACGCGGGGCAGCGTCAGC
GGGTTCTCGACGGTCACGGCGGGCA
